>Addgene plasmid #234177 | pAIP4_4Q2S | addgene full sequence | sequence record 464142 | Addgene NGS Result
CCATGCCGGCGATAATGGCCTGCTTCTCGCCGAAACGTTTGGTGGCGGGACCAGTGACGAAGGCTTGAGC
GAGGGCGTGCAAGATTCCGAATACCGCAAGCGACAGGCCGATCATCGTCGCGCTCCAGCGAAAGCGGTCC
TCGCCGAAAATGACCCAGAGCGCTGCCGGCACCTGTCCTACGAGTTGCATGATAAAGAAGACAGTCATAA
GTGCGGCGACGATAGTCATGCCCCGCGCCCACCGGAAGGAGCTGACTGGGTTGAAGGCTCTCAAGGGCAT
CGGTCGAGATCCCGGTGCCTAATGAGTGAGCTAACTTACATTAATTGCGTTGCGCTCACTGCCCGCTTTC
CAGTCGGGAAACCTGTCGTGCCAGCTGCATTAATGAATCGGCCAACGCGCGGGGAGAGGCGGTTTGCGTA
TTGGGCGCCAGGGTGGTTTTTCTTTTCACCAGTGAGACGGGCAACAGCTGATTGCCCTTCACCGCCTGGC
CCTGAGAGAGTTGCAGCAAGCGGTCCACGCTGGTTTGCCCCAGCAGGCGAAAATCCTGTTTGATGGTGGT
TAACGGCGGGATATAACATGAGCTGTCTTCGGTATCGTCGTATCCCACTACCGAGATGTCCGCACCAACG
CGCAGCCCGGACTCGGTAATGGCGCGCATTGCGCCCAGCGCCATCTGATCGTTGGCAACCAGCATCGCAG
TGGGAACGATGCCCTCATTCAGCATTTGCATGGTTTGTTGAAAACCGGACATGGCACTCCAGTCGCCTTC
CCGTTCCGCTATCGGCTGAATTTGATTGCGAGTGAGATATTTATGCCAGCCAGCCAGACGCAGACGCGCC
GAGACAGAACTTAATGGGCCCGCTAACAGCGCGATTTGCTGGTGACCCAATGCGACCAGATGCTCCACGC
CCAGTCGCGTACCGTCTTCATGGGAGAAAATAATACTGTTGATGGGTGTCTGGTCAGAGACATCAAGAAA
TAACGCCGGAACATTAGTGCAGGCAGCTTCCACAGCAATGGCATCCTGGTCATCCAGCGGATAGTTAATG
ATCAGCCCACTGACGCGTTGCGCGAGAAGATTGTGCACCGCCGCTTTACAGGCTTCGACGCCGCTTCGTT
CTACCATCGACACCACCACGCTGGCACCCAGTTGATCGGCGCGAGATTTAATCGCCGCGACAATTTGCGA
CGGCGCGTGCAGGGCCAGACTGGAGGTGGCAACGCCAATCAGCAACGACTGTTTGCCCGCCAGTTGTTGT
GCCACGCGGTTGGGAATGTAATTCAGCTCCGCCATCGCCGCTTCCACTTTTTCCCGCGTTTTCGCAGAAA
CGTGGCTGGCCTGGTTCACCACGCGGGAAACGGTCTGATAAGAGACACCGGCATACTCTGCGACATCGTA
TAACGTTACTGGTTTCACATTCACCACCCTGAATTGACTCTCTTCCGGGCGCTATCATGCCATACCGCGA
AAGGTTTTGCGCCATTCGATGGTGTCCGGGATCTCGACGCTCTCCCTTATGCGACTCCTGCATTAGGAAG
CAGCCCAGTAGTAGGTTGAGGCCGTTGAGCACCGCCGCCGCAAGGAATGGTGCATGCAAGGAGATGGCGC
CCAACAGTCCCCCGGCCACGGGGCCTGCCACCATACCCACGCCGAAACAAGCGCTCATGAGCCCGAAGTG
GCGAGCCCGATCTTCCCCATCGGTGATGTCGGCGATATAGGCGCCAGCAACCGCACCTGTGGCGCCGGTG
ATGCCGGCCACGATGCGTCCGGCGTAGAGGATCGAGATCGATCTCGATCCCGCGAAATTAATACGACTCA
CTATAGGGGAATTGTGAGCGGATAACAATTCCCCTCTAGAAATAATTTTGTTTAACTTTAAGAAGGAGAT
ATACATATGATGGCGAAGATTCATCACCATCATCACCATCACCATCACCACGGTAGCCTGCAAGATTCGG
AAGTCAACCAAGAAGCAAAGCCGGAAGTCAAGCCGGAAGTGAAACCGGAAACCCATATTAACCTGAAAGT
TAGTGACGGCAGCTCTGAAATTTTCTTTAAGATCAAAAAGACCACGCCGCTGCGTCGCCTGATGGAAGCG
TTTGCCAAACGTCAGGGCAAGGAAATGGATAGCCTGCGTTTCCTGTATGACGGTATTCGCATCCAGGCAG
ATCAAGCGCCGGAAGACCTGGACATGGAAGACAACGACATCATTGAAGCCCACCGTGAACAGATTGGCGG
CTCTGGAATAGCTGAATCACTAAGAAGGTTAAAAGAGTACGTAAAGGCGGGTAGCGTCAAGGAGTGCGTG
GCCGAGTGGTGTAATATGCCAAGCGTGGCTGGCTTCGACGTTCTGAGCGAGATCTCCTATGATCGTATGC
TGGAAAACTGCAGCAATCTGTTGTTGTTAACGTTTATCTATCACATTTCTCTGCTGGACTCTGTCGATGA
CGACCGCCTGTCGAAACGTATGGAATACATTAGCCGTATTTGCCTGAACATCGACGTGAACGATCCGAAG
GTGGAAACCGTTGTGCATCCGGTTCTGACCCTGACCCGTGAAGCGCTCCTGCGTCAGTCCGAGTTCTTCA
GCCCGATTTTTAAACGCCGTTTGGTTGTTCTTTTGCGCGCACTGGATGGTAAAATCTCCGAGATCGGTTC
GTAATGACTCGAGCACCACCACCACCACCACTGAGATCCGGCTGCTAACAAAGCCCGAAAGGAAGCTGAG
TTGGCTGCTGCCACCGCTGAGCAATAACTAGCATAACCCCTTGGGGCCTCTAAACGGGTCTTGAGGGGTT
TTTTGCTGAAAGGAGGAACTATATCCGGATTGGCGAATGGG
[124 nt withheld, positions 2842-2965]
C
[91 nt withheld, positions 2967-3057]
A
[49 nt withheld, positions 3059-3107]
CCTTTGACGTTGGAGTCCACGTTCTTT
[37 nt withheld, positions 3135-3171]
ACCCTATCTCGGTCTATTCTTTTGATTTATAAGGGATTTTGCCGATTTCGGCCTATTGGTTAAAAAATGA
GCTGATTTAACAAAAATTTAACGCGAATTTTAACAAAATATTAACGCTTACAATTTAGGTGGCACTTTTC
GGGGAAATGTGCGCGGAACCCCTATTTGTTTATTTTTCTAAATACATTCAAATATGTATCCGCTCATGAA
TTAATTCTTAGAAAAACTCATCGAGCATCAAATGAAACTGCAATTTATTCATATCAGGATTATCAATACC
ATATTTTTGAAAAAGCCGTTTCTGTAATGAAGGAGAAAACTCACCGAGGCAGTTCCATAGGATGGCAAGA
TCCTGGTATCGGTCTGCGATTCCGACTCGTCCAACATCAATACAACCTATTAATTTCCCCTCGTCAAAAA
TAAGGTTATCAAGTGAGAAATCACCATGAGTGACGACTGAATCCGGTGAGAATGGCAAAAGTTTATGCAT
TTCTTTCCAGACTTGTTCAACAGGCCAGCCATTACGCTCGTCATCAAAATCACTCGCATCAACCAAACCG
TTATTCATTCGTGATTGCGCCTGAGCGAGACGAAATACGCGATCGCTGTTAAAAGGACAATTACAAACAG
GAATCGAATGCAACCGGCGCAGGAACACTGCCAGCGCATCAACAATATTTTCACCTGAATCAGGATATTC
TTCTAATACCTGGAATGCTGTTTTCCCGGGGATCGCAGTGGTGAGTAACCATGCATCATCAGGAGTACGG
ATAAAATGCTTGATGGTCGGAAGAGGCATAAATTCCGTCAGCCAGTTTAGTCTGACCATCTCATCTGTAA
CATCATTGGCAACGCTACCTTTGCCATGTTTCAGAAACAACTCTGGCGCATCGGGCTTCCCATACAATCG
ATAGATTGTCGCACCTGATTGCCCGACATTATCGCGAGCCCATTTATACCCATATAAATCAGCATCCATG
TTGGAATTTAATCGCGGCCTAGAGCAAGACGTTTCCCGTTGAATATGGCTCATAACACCCCTTGTATTAC
TGTTTATGTAAGCAGACAGTTTTATTGTTCATGACCAAAATCCCTTAACGTGAGTTTTCGTTCCACTGAG
CGTCAGACCCCGTAGAAAAGATCAAAGGATCTTCTTGAGATCCTTTTTTTCTGCGCGTAATCTGCTGCTT
GCAAACAAAAAAACCACCGCTACCAGCGGTGGTTTGTTTGCCGGATCAAGAGCTACCAACTCTTTTTCCG
AAGGTAACTGGCTTCAGCAGAGCGCAGATACCAAATACTGTCCTTCTAGTGTAGCCGTAGTTAGGCCACC
ACTTCAAGAACTCTGTAGCACCGCCTACATACCTCGCTCTGCTAATCCTGTTACCAGTGGCTGCTGCCAG
TGGCGATAAGTCGTGTCTTACCGGGTTGGACTCAAGACGATAGTTACCGGATAAGGCGCAGCGGTCGGGC
TGAACGGGGGGTTCGTGCACACAGCCCAGCTTGGAGCGAACGACCTACACCGAACTGAGATACCTACAGC
GTGAGCTATGAGAAAGCGCCACGCTTCCCGAAGGGAGAAAGGCGGACAGGTATCCGGTAAGCGGCAGGGT
CGGAACAGGAGAGCGCACGAGGGAGCTTCCAGGGGGAAACGCCTGGTATCTTTATAGTCCTGTCGGGTTT
CGCCACCTCTGACTTGAGCGTCGATTTTTGTGATGCTCGTCAGGGGGGCGGAGCCTATGGAAAAACGCCA
GCAACGCGGCCTTTTTACGGTTCCTGGCCTTTTGCTGGCCTTTTGCTCACATGTTCTTTCCTGCGTTATC
CCCTGATTCTGTGGATAACCGTATTACCGCCTTTGAGTGAGCTGATACCGCTCGCCGCAGCCGAACGACC
GAGCGCAGCGAGTCAGTGAGCGAGGAAGCGGAAGAGCGCCTGATGCGGTATTTTCTCCTTACGCATCTGT
GCGGTATTTCACACCGCAATGGTGCACTCTCAGTACAATCTGCTCTGATGCCGCATAGTTAAGCCAGTAT
ACACTCCGCTATCGCTACGTGACTGGGTCATGGCTGCGCCCCGACACCCGCCAACACCCGCTGACGCGCC
CTGACGGGCTTGTCTGCTCCCGGCATCCGCTTACAGACAAGCTGTGACCGTCTCCGGGAGCTGCATGTGT
CAGAGGTTTTCACCGTCATCACCGAAACGCGCGAGGCAGCTGCGGTAAAGCTCATCAGCGTGGTCGTGAA
GCGATTCACAGATGTCTGCCTGTTCATCCGCGTCCAGCTCGTTGAGTTTCTCCAGAAGCGTTAATGTCTG
GCTTCTGATAAAGCGGGCCATGTTAAGGGCGGTTTTTTCCTGTTTGGTCACTGATGCCTCCGTGTAAGGG
GGATTTCTGTTCATGGGGGTAATGATACCGATGAAACGAGAGAGGATGCTCACGATACGGGTTACTGATG
ATGAACATGCCCGGTTACTGGAACGTTGTGAGGGTAAACAACTGGCGGTATGGATGCGGCGGGACCAGAG
AAAAATCACTCAGGGTCAATGCCAGCGCTTCGTTAATACAGATGTAGGTGTTCCACAGGGTAGCCAGCAG
CATCCTGCGATGCAGATCCGGAACATAATGGTGCAGGGCGCTGACTTCCGCGTTTCCAGACTTTACGAAA
CACGGAAACCGAAGACCATTCATGTTGTTGCTCAGGTCGCAGACGTTTTGCAGCAGCAGTCGCTTCACGT
TCGCTCGCGTATCGGTGATTCATTCTGCTAACCAGTAAGGCAACCCCGCCAGCCTAGCCGGGTCCTCAAC
GACAGGAGCACGATCATGCGCACCCGTGGGGCCG
Features (pLannotate 1.2.2; 21 found; start..end, strand, type, name):
    302..323     -  protein_bind   CAP binding site: CAP binding activates transcription in the presence of cAMP. E. coli catabolite activator protein
    336..1418    -  CDS            lacI: lac repressor; lacI; The lac repressor binds to the lac operator to inhibit transcription in E. coli. This inhibition can be relieved by adding lactose or isopropyl-β-D-thiogalactopyranoside (IPTG).
   1419..1496    -  promoter       lacI promoter: lacI
   1504..1783    -  CDS            TcR (fragment): tetracycline efflux protein; tet; confers resistance to tetracycline
   1809..1827    +  promoter       T7 promoter: promoter for bacteriophage T7 RNA polymerase
   1828..1852    +  protein_bind   lac operator: The lac repressor binds to the lac operator to inhibit transcription in E. coli. This inhibition can be relieved by adding lactose or isopropyl-β-D-thiogalactopyranoside (IPTG). lac repressor encoded by lacI
   1867..1889    +  RBS            RBS: efficient ribosome binding site from bacteriophage T7 gene 10 (Olins and Rangwala, 1989)
   1921..1940    +  CDS            7xHis (fragment): 6xHis affinity tag
   1948..2244    +  CDS            SMT3: SMT3_YEAST - Experimental evidence at protein level: Swiss-Prot protein existence level 1. Not known; suppressor of MIF2 mutations. From Saccharomyces cerevisiae (strain ATCC 204508 / S288c) (Baker's yeast).
   2245..2655    +  CDS            YE38_SCHPO (fragment): Experimental evidence at protein level: Swiss-Prot protein existence level 1. From Schizosaccharomyces pombe (strain 972 / ATCC 24843) (Fission yeast).
   2674..2691    +  CDS            9xHis (fragment): 9xHis affinity tag
   2701..2750    +  CDS            SET1 (fragment): solubility-enhancement tag derived from T7 phage gene 10B
   2758..2805    +  terminator     T7 terminator: transcription terminator for bacteriophage T7 RNA polymerase
   2842..3270    +  rep_origin     f1 ori (sequence partly withheld): f1 bacteriophage origin of replication; arrow indicates direction of (+) strand synthesis
   3323..3380    +  promoter       AmpR promoter (fragment): bla
   3389..4204    -  CDS            KanR: aminoglycoside phosphotransferase; aph(3')-Ia; confers resistance to kanamycin in bacteria or G418 (Geneticin®) in eukaryotes
   4326..4914    +  rep_origin     ori: high-copy-number ColE1/pMB1/pBR322/pUC origin of replication
   5100..5239    -  misc_feature   bom: basis of mobility region from pBR322
   5341..5532    -  CDS            rop: Rop protein, which maintains plasmids at low copy number; rop
   5549..5929    +  CDS            YPB1_ECOLX: Protein predicted: Swiss-Prot protein existence level 4. From Escherichia coli.
   6001..287     -  CDS            TcR (fragment) (across the origin): tetracycline efflux protein; tet; confers resistance to tetracycline
