[The description below was written by a language model from this plasmid's Addgene catalogue record and pLannotate feature annotations shown in this document.]
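Description:
pAIP4_4Q2S is a bacterial expression plasmid built on the pET29b backbone for heterologous production in Escherichia coli of 4Q2S, the uncharacterized Schizosaccharomyces pombe protein C20G4.08 (YE38_SCHPO). It is maintained under kanamycin selection through an aph(3')-Ia resistance gene and replicates from a ColE1/pMB1-type origin. The catalogue lists it as high copy, although the feature table also shows the rop gene and the bom region typical of pBR322-derived pET backbones. An f1 origin is present as well, along with short remnants of the tetracycline resistance gene that are backbone leftovers rather than functional markers.

The expression cassette follows the standard pET design: a T7 promoter with an adjacent lac operator, a T7 gene 10 ribosome binding site and a T7 terminator. A plasmid-borne lacI gene supplies repressor, so transcription depends on T7 RNA polymerase in the host and is inducible with IPTG. The roughly 408 bp insert, derived from synthetic DNA, was placed by Golden Gate assembly using BsaI sites that were destroyed in the process. It sits directly downstream of and in frame with a backbone-encoded N-terminal 10x His tag and yeast Smt3 (SUMO). The His tag allows immobilised-metal affinity capture, while the Smt3 domain commonly aids solubility and is recognised by a SUMO-specific protease that can release the target, consistent with the associated work on high-throughput purification by protease elution. The annotation also detects a His-tag fragment and a short T7 gene 10B-derived fragment between the insert and the terminator. The record lists no C-terminal tag, and it does not show whether this downstream sequence is translated.
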