Addgene plasmid #234177: pAIP4_4Q2S
Purpose: Heterologous protein expression of C20G4.08 in Escherichia coli
Depositing lab: Christopher Bahl. Depositing organization: AI Proteins. Publication: Facile, high-throughput protein purification enabled by high-efficiency protease elution. Cárcamo Noriega EN, Truebridge IS, Teets FD 3rd, Bowman JW 3rd, Rodriguez N, Howard TA, Bahl CD. Protein Sci. 2026 Sep;35(9):e70746. doi: 10.1002/pro.70746. PubMed 42555168.
Backbone
  Vector backbone: pET29b
  Backbone size w/o insert (bp): 5679
  Vector type: Bacterial Expression
Growth in bacteria
  Bacterial resistance: Kanamycin, 50 μg/mL
  Growth temperature: 37°C
  Growth strain: DH10B
  Copy number: High Copy
Gene/Insert
  Gene/Insert name: 4Q2S (alt names: YE38_SCHPO; Uncharacterized protein C20G4.08)
  Species: S. pombe (fission yeast)
  Insert size (bp): 408
  Promoter: T7
  Tag / fusion protein: 10x HisTag-Smt3 (N terminal on backbone)
  Cloning method: Golden Gate
  Sequencing primers: 5′ T7-promoter; 3′ T7-Term
Resource information
  A portion of this plasmid was derived from a plasmid made by: Synthetic DNA
Terms and licenses: Academic/Nonprofit Terms; Industry Terms
Depositor comments: 5' cloning site: BsaI (destroyed), 3' cloning site: BsaI (destroyed)
How to cite: pAIP4_4Q2S was a gift from Christopher Bahl (Addgene plasmid # 234177 ; http://n2t.net/addgene:234177 ; RRID:Addgene_234177)
